Addgene plasmid #134908: pHREAC
Purpose: (Empty Backbone) Overexpression of recombinant proteins in plants thanks to very efficient translational efficiency. Empty vector, clone ORF using Bsa1 sites. Download fully annotated map under Resource Information.
Depositing lab: George Lomonossoff. Depositing organization: John Innes Centre. Publication: Improving plant transient expression through the rational design of synthetic 5' and 3' untranslated regions. Peyret H, Brown JKM, Lomonossoff GP. Plant Methods. 2019 Sep 18;15:108. doi: 10.1186/s13007-019-0494-9. eCollection 2019. PubMed 31548848.
Backbone
  Vector backbone: pHRE
  Backbone size (bp): 10507
  Modifications to backbone: Removal of BsmB1, Sap1 and Bsa1 sites
  Vector type: Plant Expression, Synthetic Biology
  Promoter: double 35S
  Selectable markers: Neomycin (select with G418)
Growth in bacteria
  Bacterial resistance: Kanamycin, 50 μg/mL
  Growth temperature: 37°C
  Growth strain: NEB Stable
  Growth instructions: Clone and maintain in E. coli. For Expression in plants, transform Agrobacterium tumefaciens strain LBA4404 and grow at 28C.
  Copy number: Low Copy
Gene/Insert
  Cloning method: Restriction Enzyme
  Sequencing primers: 5′ caaccacaacgctctaacgc; 3′ ctgaagggacgacctgctaaacaggag
Terms and licenses: Academic/Nonprofit Terms; Industry Terms: Not Available to Industry
How to cite: pHREAC was a gift from George Lomonossoff (Addgene plasmid # 134908 ; http://n2t.net/addgene:134908 ; RRID:Addgene_134908)
