[The description below was written by a language model from this plasmid's Addgene catalogue record and pLannotate feature annotations shown in this document.]
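Description:
pHREAC is an empty binary plant expression vector derived from the pHRE backbone, designed for high-level production of recombinant proteins in plants through very efficient translation. The associated work concerns rationally designed synthetic 5' and 3' untranslated regions for transient expression, although these UTRs are not annotated as such in the feature table. The plasmid is about 10.5 kb and low copy. It is maintained in E. coli under kanamycin selection (aphA-3 KanR in the backbone) and transferred to Agrobacterium tumefaciens for delivery into plant tissue. Replication relies on the broad-host-range incP oriV together with its initiator protein trfA, which allows propagation in both bacterial hosts. Partial ColE1-type ori, bom and IS1 fragments are also present as backbone remnants.

Nopaline-type right and left T-DNA border repeats delimit the region transferred to plant cells. Just inside the right border, two adjacent CaMV 35S promoter fragments, matching the recorded double 35S promoter, lie upstream of a NOS terminator. This is the expression cassette into which an ORF is inserted using BsaI sites. Other BsaI, BsmBI and SapI sites were removed from the backbone, which makes the vector compatible with Type IIS assembly. A second cassette has a full CaMV 35S promoter and a CaMV poly(A) signal flanking roughly 1.4 kb of unannotated sequence, and the record does not state what this region encodes. A NOS promoter–NeoR/KanR (nptII)–NOS terminator unit provides a plant selectable marker for neomycin/G418-class antibiotics. Short f1 ori, lacZα, ble and ocd fragments appear to be vestigial. The vector is typically used for agroinfiltration-based overexpression of a cloned gene of interest.
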