Features (pLannotate 1.2.2; 24 found; start..end, strand, type, name):
      1..25      -  misc_feature   RB T-DNA repeat: right border repeat from nopaline C58 T-DNA
     40..190     -  rep_origin     f1 ori (fragment) (sequence partly withheld): f1 bacteriophage origin of replication; arrow indicates direction of (+) strand synthesis
    188..343     -  CDS            lacZα (fragment) (sequence partly withheld): LacZα fragment of β-galactosidase; lacZ fragment
    370..531     +  promoter       CaMV 35S promoter (fragment): strong constitutive promoter from cauliflower mosaic virus
    540..854     +  promoter       CaMV 35S promoter (fragment): strong constitutive promoter from cauliflower mosaic virus
   1130..1382    +  terminator     NOS terminator: nopaline synthase terminator and poly(A) signal
   1530..1875    +  promoter       CaMV 35S promoter: strong constitutive promoter from cauliflower mosaic virus
   1827..1873    +  promoter       minimal CaMV 35S promoter: minimal 35S promoter from cauliflower mosaic virus
   1885..1903    -  misc_feature   MCS (fragment): pUC18/19 multiple cloning site
   3348..3524    +  polyA_signal   CaMV poly(A) signal: cauliflower mosaic virus polyadenylation signal
   4122..4305    +  promoter       NOS promoter: nopaline synthase promoter NOS promoter
   4326..5120    +  CDS            NeoR/KanR: aminoglycoside phosphotransferase from Tn5; aph(3')-II (or nptII); confers resistance to neomycin, kanamycin, and G418 (Geneticin®)
   5141..5290    +  CDS            ble (fragment): BLE_KLEPN - Experimental evidence at protein level: Swiss-Prot protein existence level 1. Binding protein with a strong affinity to the bleomycin family of antibiotics. Binds to CL990; an antimitotic-antibiotic compound. From Klebsiella pneumoniae.
   5297..5386    +  CDS            ocd (fragment): OCD_AGRFC - Experimental evidence at protein level: Swiss-Prot protein existence level 1. Catalyzes the conversion of L-ornithine into L-proline with release of ammonia. Is involved in the utilization of nopaline, a catabolic pathway that proceeds through L-arginine and L-ornithine to L-proline. Nopaline is a predominant opine in plant cells transformed with Ti plasmid pTiC58. From Agrobacterium fabrum (strain C58 / ATCC 33970) (Agrobacterium tumefaciens (strain C58)).
   5389..5499    +  CDS            ocd (fragment): OCD_AGRFC - Experimental evidence at protein level: Swiss-Prot protein existence level 1. Catalyzes the conversion of L-ornithine into L-proline with release of ammonia. Is involved in the utilization of nopaline, a catabolic pathway that proceeds through L-arginine and L-ornithine to L-proline. Nopaline is a predominant opine in plant cells transformed with Ti plasmid pTiC58. From Agrobacterium fabrum (strain C58 / ATCC 33970) (Agrobacterium tumefaciens (strain C58)).
   5506..5758    +  terminator     NOS terminator: nopaline synthase terminator and poly(A) signal
   5849..5873    -  misc_feature   LB T-DNA repeat: left border repeat from nopaline C58 T-DNA
   6241..6872    -  rep_origin     oriV: incP origin of replication
   6965..8110    -  CDS            trfA: TRFA_ECOLX - Experimental evidence at protein level: Swiss-Prot protein existence level 1. Also involved in plasmid copy number control, promoting intermolecular coupling of protein bound iterons at oriV, which inhibits replication initiation. From Escherichia coli.
   8409..9203    -  CDS            KanR: aminoglycoside phosphotransferase; aphA-3; confers resistance to kanamycin
   9395..9726    +  mobile_element IS1 (fragment): prokaryotic transposable element IS1
   9727..9778    +  misc_feature   bom (fragment): basis of mobility region from pBR322
   9964..10316   -  rep_origin     ori (fragment): high-copy-number ColE1/pMB1/pBR322/pUC origin of replication
  10316..10371   +  mobile_element IS1 (fragment): prokaryotic transposable element IS1
>Addgene plasmid #134908 | pHREAC | addgene full sequence | sequence record 342556 | Addgene NGS Result
GTTTACCCGCCAATATATCCTGTCAAACACTGATAGTTT
[106 nt withheld, positions 40-145]
G
[44 nt withheld, positions 147-190]
CATTCAGGCTGCGCAACTGTTGGGAAGGGCGATCGGTGCGGGCCTCTTCGCTATTACGCCAGCTGGCGAA
AGGGGGATGTGCTGCAAGGCGATTAAGTTGGGTAACGCCAGGGTTTTCCCAGTCACGACGTTGTAAAACG
ACGGCCAGTGAATTGTTAGAGGGAGCTCTGATCACTGAGCATCGTTGAAGATGCCTCTGCCGACAGTGGT
CCCAAAGATGGACCCCCACCCACGAGGAGCATCGTGGAAAAAGAAGACGTTCCAACCACGTCTTCAAAGC
AAGTGGATTGATGTGATATCTCCACTGACGTAAGGGATGACGCACAATCCCACTATCCTTCTTAATTAAG
GAAACCTCCTCGGATTCCATTGCCCAGCTATCTGTCACTTTATTGAGAAGATAGTGGAAAAGGAAGGTGG
CTCCTACAAATGCCATCATTGCGATAAAGGAAAGGCCATCGTTGAAGATGCCTCTGCCGACAGTGGTCCC
AAAGATGGACCCCCACCCACGAGGAGCATCGTGGAAAAAGAAGACGTTCCAACCACGTCTTCAAAGCAAG
TGGATTGATGTGATATCTCCACTGACGTAAGGGATGACGCACAATCCCACTATCCTTCGCAAGACCCTTC
CTCTATATAAGGAAGTTCATTTCATTTGGAGAGGTTTAAGAGACGCAACCACAACGCTCTAACGCAATCA
ATCTACATTATATTAAACGTCTCTAAAAAGAGACCTAGGTAACTGACTAGGGTCTCTCGCTCTGGTTTCA
TTAAATTTTCTTTAGTTTGAATTTACTGTTATTCGGTGTGCATTTCTATGTTTGGTGAGCGGTTTTCTGT
GCTCAGAGTGTGTTTATTTTATGTAATTTAATTTCTTTGTGAGCTCCTGTTTAGCAGGTCGTCCCTTCAG
CAAGGACACAAAAAGATTTTAATTTTATTGATCGTTCAAACATTTGGCAATAAAGTTTCTTAAGATTGAA
TCCTGTTGCCGGTCTTGCGATGATTATCATATAATTTCTGTTGAATTACGTTAAGCATGTAATAATTAAC
ATGTAATGCATGACGTTATTTATGAGATGGGTTTTTATGATTAGAGTCCCGCAATTATACATTTAATACG
CGATAGAAAACAAAATATAGCGCGCAAACTAGGATAAATTATCGCGCGCGGTGTCATCTATGTTACTAGA
TCGGCGCGCCAGCTTGGCGTAATCATGGTCATAGCTGTTGCGATTAATAATTCCACGCGGATCGCATTGA
GAACCCGGAATATCGCGAAACAGGTACCCCCCTACTCCAAAAATGTCAAAGATACAGTCTCAGAAGACCA
AAGGGCTATTGAGACTTTTCAACAAAGGGTAATTTCGGGAAACCTCCTCGGATTCCATTGCCCAGCTATC
TGTCACTTCATCGAAAGGACAGTAGAAAAGGAAGGTGGCTCCTACAAATGCCATCATTGCGATAAAGGAA
AGGCTATCATTCAAGATGCCTCTGCCGACAGTGGTCCCAAAGATGGACCCCCACCCACGAGGAGCATCGT
GGAAAAAGAAGACGTTCCAACCACGTCTTCAAAGCAAGTGGATTGATGTGACATCTCCACTGACGTAAGG
GATGACGCACAATCCCACTATCCTTCGCAAGACCCTTCCTCTATATAAGGAAGTTCATTTCATTTGGAGA
GGACAGCCCAAGCTTCGACTCTAGAGGATCCCCTTAAATCGATATGAGCACCGCCAAGATGAGCGCTGGT
GAGTTCTCTAAGACCTACGGCACCAAGGATAGCCGGTCTGTGAATGATTGCTACGCCATCTACAGCGGCA
ACGGCATCAACTTCATCAACCTGTTCATGCACACCAACACCGGCATCAAGAGCGCCTTCTCTATTAACGA
CCTTGGCCGGAACGAGGACATTAAGCTTCATGAGGCCGAGATCATCAACAGCTTGCACCCGTACTCATTC
TTCGACAAGTTCGGCCTGGATATCATCCTGTGCAACCACGTGATGGACATCATCGTGACTAAGCCTGGCC
TTAAGAACACCGGATGCAAGTTCCAGATGCACAACCAGATCTTCAACCCGAATGAGGATATTCTGGCTAA
GACCCCTGGCATCATCAGCGAAGAGAACTTCTACGACCTGAGCAAGATCAAGCCTAAGGGCATGACACCT
TTCGACTGGTACATCAACGAGTGCAAGAAGTACGACTTCTACATCAGCGACAACGGCGACATCTCTCTGG
ATTACGGTTTCCCTGTGATGGGCAAGACCACCTCTTATTGGAGAGAGAACATCCCGCGAGAGAAGATCAT
CTCCGTTAAGCAGAAGTGCCTGCCGAACACCTCTGCTCTTACCAACAGGATTCTGAGCCTTTCTACCGTG
AGGGCTATCCAGATTGCTTCTGAGCTGGCTTCTGAAAAGACCGTGGTTCTTGCTTCTAGGCAGAGGCTGG
ATCTGGACATCAAGTCTCAGTACCGGATCTCATTCCCTGGTGTTCAAGATGAGGGCGCTTTCACTAGGAC
TTTCTGCATCCCTATGGACAAGACCGCTAGGATCGTTTGCTTCTACGCTAAGACCTCCGTGGACGTGTCA
AATGAGAGGACCACCTTGACCATCAAGATCGTCAACAAGACCGTCGAGAGCAACTACATGGGTCCTGTGC
CTAAGGATCACATGTACTGCGATAAGAGCATCGGCGCTAGGATTGGTCTTGTGGATATTGTGAGGGGCGA
CCCGAACTACAATCAGATGATTGCTCGGGAAATGATCAGCGTCCACACCAACTTTGCTCTGAGGCTTTCT
GAGGCTCTGAAGAAGCCGGTCATCGTTTTCAAGATGTACGAGAAAGAGCTGAACTTCGAGACTTACGACC
TGTCCGGTCGGTCTTTGTCTTACCAGAAGGACAGCAGCGGCAATATCTACTTCCTGTCTAGGACCCTTGA
GATCCTGCCGAAGTCTCTTTCTACCCTGACCTACCTGAAGAACATCTCTCCTGCCTGCTGGAAAGAATCC
ATCAGCATGCAGCATTTCTACATCGGGGAGCAAGAAGAGGGACCTTCTGGTTCTAATCTGGCCGAGTCTG
AAGAGAAGGTGCAGACTGCTTAGGAATTCGGTACGCTGAAATCACCAGTCTCTCTCTACAAATCTATCTC
TCTCTATTTTCTCCATAAATAATGTGTGAGTAGTTTCCCGATAAGGGAAATTAGGGTTCTTATAGGGTTT
CGCTCATGTGTTGAGCATATAAGAAACCCTTAGTATGTATTTGTATTTGTAAAATACTTCTATCAATAAA
ATTTCTAATTCCTAAAACCAAAATCCAGTACTAAAATCCAGATCTCCTAAAGTCCCTATAGATCTTTGTC
GTGAATATAAACCAGACACCGGACGACTAAACCTGGAGCCCAGACGCCGTTCGAAGCTAGAAGTACCGCT
TAGGCAGGAGGCCGTTAGGGAAAAGATGCTAAGGCAGGGTTGGTTACGTTGACTCCCCCGTAGGTTTGGT
TTAAATATGATGAAGTGGACGGAAGGAAGGAGGAAGACAAGGAAGGATAAGGTTGCAGGCCCTGTGCAAG
GTAAGAAGATGGAAATTTGATAGAGGTACGCTACTATACTTATACTATACGCTAAGGGAATGCTTGTATT
TATACCCTATACCCCCTAATAACCCCTTATCAATTTAAGAAATAATCCGCATAAGCCCCCGCTTAAAAAT
TGGTATCAGAGCCATGAATAGGTCTATGACCAAAACTCAAGAGGATAAAACCTCACCAAAATACGAAAGA
GTTCTTAACTCTAAAGATAAAAGATGGCGCGTGGCCGGCCATGAGCGGAGAATTAAGGGAGTCACGTTAT
GACCCCCGCCGATGACGCGGGACAAGCCGTTTTACGTTTGGAACTGACAGAACCGCAACGTTGAAGGAGC
CACTCAGCCGCGGGTTTCTGGAGTTTAATGAGCTAAGCACATACGTCAGAAACCATTATTGCGCGTTCAA
AAGTCGCCTAAGGTCACTATCAGCTAGCAAATATTTCTTGTCAAAAATGCTCCACTGACGTTCCATAAAT
TCCCCTCGGTATCCAATTAGAGTCTCATATTCACTCTCAATCCAAATAATCTGCACCGGATCTGGATCGT
TTCGCATGATTGAACAAGATGGATTGCACGCAGGTTCTCCGGCCGCTTGGGTGGAGAGGCTATTCGGCTA
TGACTGGGCACAACAGACAATCGGCTGCTCTGATGCCGCCGTGTTCCGGCTGTCAGCGCAGGGGCGCCCG
GTTCTTTTTGTCAAGACCGACCTGTCCGGTGCCCTGAATGAACTGCAGGACGAGGCAGCGCGGCTATCGT
GGCTGGCCACGACGGGCGTTCCTTGCGCAGCTGTGCTCGACGTTGTCACTGAAGCGGGAAGGGACTGGCT
GCTATTGGGCGAAGTGCCGGGGCAGGATCTCCTGTCATCTCACCTTGCTCCTGCCGAGAAAGTATCCATC
ATGGCTGATGCAATGCGGCGGCTGCATACGCTTGATCCGGCTACCTGCCCATTCGACCACCAAGCGAAAC
ATCGCATCGAGCGAGCACGTACTCGGATGGAAGCCGGTCTTGTCGATCAGGATGATCTGGACGAAGAACA
TCAGGGGCTCGCGCCAGCCGAACTGTTCGCCAGGCTCAAGGCGCGCATGCCCGACGGCGATGATCTCGTC
GTGACCCATGGCGATGCCTGCTTGCCGAATATCATGGTGGAAAATGGCCGCTTTTCTGGATTCATCGACT
GTGGCCGGCTGGGTGTGGCGGACCGCTATCAGGACATAGCGTTGGCTACCCGTGATATTGCTGAAGAACT
TGGCGGCGAATGGGCTGACCGCTTCCTCGTGCTTTACGGTATCGCCGCTCCCGATTCGCAGCGCATCGCC
TTCTATCGCCTTCTTGACGAGTTCTTCTGAGCGGGACTCTGGGGTTCGAAATGACCGACCAAGCGACGCC
CAACCTGCCATCACGAGATTTCGATTCCACCGCCGCCTTCTATGAAAGGTTGGGCTTCGGAATCGTTTTC
CGGGACGCCGGCTGGATGATCCTCCAGCGCGGGGATCTCATGCTGGAGTTCTTCGCCCACGGGATCTCTG
CGAAACAGGCGGTCGAAGGTGCCGATATCATTACGACAGCAACGGCCGACAAGCACAACGCCACGATCCT
GAGCGACAATATGATCGCGGCGTCCACATCAACGGCGTCGGCGGCGACTGCCCAGGCAAGACCGAGATGC
ACCGCGATATCTTGCTGCGTTCGGATATTTTCGTGGAGTTCCCGCCACAGACCCGGATGATCCCCGATCG
TTCAAACATTTGGCAATAAAGTTTCTTAAGATTGAATCCTGTTGCCGGTCTTGCGATGATTATCATATAA
TTTCTGTTGAATTACGTTAAGCATGTAATAATTAACATGTAATGCATGACGTTATTTATGAGATGGGTTT
TTATGATTAGAGTCCCGCAATTATACATTTAATACGCGATAGAAAACAAAATATAGCGCGCAAACTAGGA
TAAATTATCGCGCGCGGTGTCATCTATGTTACTAGATCGGGGGCCGGCCCTCACTGGTGAAAAGAAAAAC
CACCCCAGTACATTAAAAACGTCCGCAATGTGTTATTAAGTTGTCTAAGCGTCAATTTGTTTACACCACA
ATATATCCTGCCACCAGCCAGCCAACAGCTCCCCGACCGGCAGCTCGGCACAAAATCACCACTCGATACA
GGCAGCCCATCAGTCCGGGACGGCGTCAGCGGGAGAGCCGTTGTAAGGCGGCAGACTTTGCTCATGTTAC
CGATGCTATTCGGAAGAACGGCAACTAAGCTGCCGGGTTTGAAACACGGATGATCTCGCGGAGGGTAGCA
TGTTGATTGTAACGATGACAGAGCGTTGCTGCCTGTGATCAAATATCATCTCCCTCGCAGAGATCCGAAT
TATCAGCCTTCTTATTCATTTCTCGCTTAACCGTGACAGAGTAGACAGGCTGTCTCGCGGCCGAGGGGCG
CAGCCCCTGGGGGGATGGGAGGCCCGCGTTAGCGGGCCGGGAGGGTTCGAGAAGGGGGGGCACCCCCCTT
CGGCGTGCGCGGTCACGCGCACAGGGCGCAGCCCTGGTTAAAAACAAGGTTTATAAATATTGGTTTAAAA
GCAGGTTAAAAGACAGGTTAGCGGTGGCCGAAAAACGGGCGGAAACCCTTGCAAATGCTGGATTTTCTGC
CTGTGGACAGCCCCTCAAATGTCAATAGGTGCGCCCCTCATCTGTCAGCACTCTGCCCCTCAAGTGTCAA
GGATCGCGCCCCTCATCTGTCAGTAGTCGCGCCCCTCAAGTGTCAATACCGCAGGGCACTTATCCCCAGG
CTTGTCCACATCATCTGTGGGAAACTCGCGTAAAATCAGGCGTTTTCGCCGATTTGCGAGGCTGGCCAGC
TCCACGTCGCCGGCCGAAATCGAGCCTGCCCCTCATCTGTCAACGCCGCGCCGGGTGAGTCGGCCCCTCA
AGTGTCAACGTCCGCCCCTCATCTGTCAGTGAGGGCCAAGTTTTCCGCGAGGTATCCACAACGCCGGCGG
CCGCGGTGTCTCGCACACGGCTTCGACGGCGTTTCTGGCGCGTTTGCAGGGCCATAGACGGCCGCCAGCC
CAGCGGCGAGGGCAACCAGCCCGGTGAGCGTCGGAAAGGCGCTCGGTCTTGCCTTGCTCGTCGGTGATGT
ACACTAGTCGCTGGCTGCTGAACCCCCAGCCGGAACTGACCCCACAAGGCCCTAGCGTTTGCAATGCACC
AGGTCATCATTGACCCAGGCGTGTTCCACCAGGCCGCTGCCTCGCAACTCTTCGCAGGCTTCGCCGACCT
GCTCGCGCCACTTCTTCACGCGGGTGGAATCCGATCCGCACATGAGGCGGAAGGTTTCCAGCTTGAGCGG
GTACGGCTCCCGGTGCGAGCTGAAATAGTCGAACATCCGTCGGGCCGTCGGCGACAGCTTGCGGTACTTC
TCCCATATGAATTTCGTGTAGTGGTCGCCAGCAAACAGCACGACGATTTCCTCGTCGATCAGGACCTGGC
AACGGGACGTTTTCTTGCCACGGTCCAGGACGCGGAAGCGGTGCAGCAGCGACACCGATTCCAGGTGCCC
AACGCGGTCGGACGTGAAGCCCATCGCCGTCGCCTGTAGGCGCGACAGGCATTCCTCGGCCTTCGTGTAA
TACCGGCCATTGATCGACCAGCCCAGGTCCTGGCAAAGCTCGTAGAACGTGAAGGTGATCGGCTCGCCGA
TAGGGGTGCGCTTCGCGTACTCCAACACCTGCTGCCACACCAGTTCGTCATCGTCGGCCCGCAGCTCGAC
GCCGGTGTAGGTGATCTTCACGTCCTTGTTGACGTGGAAAATGACCTTGTTTTGCAGCGCCTCGCGCGGG
ATTTTCTTGTTGCGCGTGGTGAACAGGGCAGAGCGGGCCGTGTCGTTTGGCATCGCTCGCATCGTGTCCG
GCCACGGCGCAATATCGAACAAGGAAAGCTGCATTTCCTTGATCTGCTGCTTCGTGTGTTTCAGCAACGC
GGCCTGCTTGGCCTCGCTGACCTGTTTTGCCAGGTCCTCGCCGGCGGTTTTTCGCTTCTTGGTCGTCATA
GTTCCTCGCGTGTCGATGGTCATCGACTTCGCCAAACCTGCCGCCTCCTGTTCAAGACGACGCGAACGCT
CCACGGCGGCCGATGGCGCGGGCAGGGCAGGGGGAGCCAGTTGCACGCTGTCGCGCTCGATCTTGGCCGT
AGCTTGCTGGACCATCGAGCCGACGGACTGGAAGGTTTCGCGGGGCGCACGCATGACGGTGCGGCTTGCG
ATGGTTTCGGCATCCTCGGCGGAAAACCCCGCGTCGATCAGTTCTTGCCTGTATGCCTTCCGGTCAAACG
TCCGATTCATTCACCCTCCTTGCGGGATTGCCCCGACTCACGCCGGGGCAATGTGCCCTTATTCCTGATT
TGACCCGCCTGGTGCCTTGGTGTCCAGATAATCCACCTTATCGGCAATGAAGTCGGTCCCGTAGACCGTC
TGGCCGTCCTTCTCGTACTTGGTATTCCGAATCTTGCCCTGCACGAATACCAGCGACCCCTTGCCCAAAT
ACTTGCCGTGGGCCTCGGCCTGAGAGCCAAAACACTTGATGCGGAAGAAGTCGGTGCGCTCCTGCTTGTC
GCCGGCATCGTTGCGCCACATCTAGGTACTAAAACAATTCATCCAGTAAAATATAATATTTTATTTTCTC
CCAATCAGGCTTGATCCCCAGTAAGTCAAAAAATAGCTCGACATACTGTTCTTCCCCGATATCCTCCCTG
ATCGACCGGACGCAGAAGGCAATGTCATACCACTTGTCCGCCCTGCCGCTTCTCCCAAGATCAATAAAGC
CACTTACTTTGCCATCTTTCACAAAGATGTTGCTGTCTCCCAGGTCGCCGTGGGAAAAGACAAGTTCCTC
TTCGGGCTTTTCCGTCTTTAAAAAATCATACAGCTCGCGCGGATCTTTAAATGGAGTGTCTTCTTCCCAG
TTTTCGCAATCCACATCGGCCAGATCGTTATTCAGTAAGTAATCCAATTCGGCTAAGCGGCTGTCTAAGC
TATTCGTATAGGGACAATCCGATATGTCGATGGAGTGAAAGAGCCTGATGCACTCCGCATACAGCTCGAT
AATCTTTTCAGGGCTTTGTTCATCTTCATACTCTTCCGAGCAAAGGACGCCATCGGCCTCACTCATGAGC
AGATTGCTCCAGCCATCATGCCGTTCAAAGTGCAGGACCTTTGGAACAGGCAGCTTTCCTTCCAGCCATA
GCATCATGTCCTTTTCCCGTTCCACATCATAGGTGGTCCCTTTATACCGGCTGTCCGTCATTTTTAAATA
TAGGTTTTCATTTTCTCCCACCAGCTTATATACCTTAGCAGGAGACATTCCTTCCGTATCTTTTACGCAG
CGGTATTTTTCGATCAGTTTTTTCAATTCCGGTGATATTCTCATTTTAGCCATTTATTATTTCCTTCCTC
TTTTCTACAGTATTTAAAGATACCCCAAGAAGCTAATTATAACAAGACGAACTCCAATTCACTGTTCCTT
GCATTCTAAAACCTTAAATACCAGAAAACAGCTTTTTCAAAGTTGTTTTCAAAGTTGGCGTATAACATAG
TATCGACGGAGCCGATTTTGAAACCACAATTATGGGTGATGCTGCCAACTTACTGATTTAGTGTATGATG
GTGTTTTTGAGGTGCTCCAGTGGCTTCTGTTTCTATCAGCTGTCCCTCCTGTTCAGCTACTGACGGGGTG
GTGCGTAACGGCAAAAGCACCGCCGGACATCAGCGCTATCTCTGCTCTCACTGCCGTAAAACATGGCAAC
TGCAGTTCACTTACACCGCTTCTCAACCCGGTACGCACCAGAAAATCATTGATATGGCCATGAATGGCGT
TGGATGCCGGGCAACAGCCCGCATTATGGGCGTTGGCCTCAACACGATTTTACGTCACTTAAAAAACTCA
GGCCGCAGTCGGTAACTATGCGGTGTGAAATACCGCACAGATGCGTAAGGAGAAAATACCGCATCAGGCG
CTATTCCGCTTCCTCGCTCACTGACTCGCTGCGCTCGGTCGTTCGGCTGCGGCGAGCGGTATCAGCTCAC
TCAAAGGCGGTAATACGGTTATCCACAGAATCAGGGGATAACGCAGGAAAGAACATGTGAGCAAAAGGCC
AGCAAAAGGCCAGGAACCGTAAAAAGGCCGCGTTGCTGGCGTTTTTCCATAGGCTCCGCCCCCCTGACGA
GCATCACAAAAATCGACGCTCAAGTCAGAGGTGGCGAAACCCGACAGGACTATAAAGATACCAGGCGTTT
CCCCCTGGAAGCTCCCTCGTGCGCTCTCCTGTTCCGACCCTGCCGCTTACCGGATACCTGTCCGCCTTTC
TCCCTTCGGGAAGCGTGGCGCTTTCTCATAGCTCACGCTGTAGGTATCTCAGTTCGGTGTAGGTCGTTCG
CTCCAAGCTGGGCTGTGTGCACGAACCCCCCGTTCAGCCCGACCGCTGCGCCTTATCCGGTAACTATCGT
CTTGAGTCCAACCCGGTAAGACACGACTTATCGCCACTGGCAGCAGGTAACCTCGCGCATACAGCCGGGC
AGTGACGTCATCGTCTGCGCGGAAATGGACGGGCCCCCGGCGCCAGATCTGGGGAACCCTGTGGTTGGCA
TGCACATACAAATGGACGAACGGATAAACCTTTTCACGCCCTTTTAAATATCCGATTATTCTAATAAACG
CTCTTTTCTCTTAG
